Addgene plasmid #91136: pDIRECT_22D
Purpose: Direct Cloning, Type: T-DNA, Engineering Reagent: 35S:Csy4-P2A-AtCas9_dead + CmYLCV:gRNAs with Csy4 spacers, Plant Selection: 2x35S:npt II
Depositing lab: Daniel Voytas. Depositing organization: University of Minnesota. Publication: A multi-purpose toolkit to enable advanced genome engineering in plants. Cermak T, Curtin SJ, Gil-Humanes J, Cegan R, Kono TJY, Konecna E, Belanto JJ, Starker CG, Mathre JW, Greenstein RL, Voytas DF. Plant Cell. 2017 May 18. pii: tpc.00922.2016. doi: 10.1105/tpc.16.00922. PubMed 28522548.
Backbone
  Vector backbone: pTRANS_220d
  Vector type: Plant Expression, CRISPR
  Selectable markers: Kanamycin
Growth in bacteria
  Bacterial resistance: Kanamycin, 50 μg/mL
  Growth temperature: 37°C
  Growth strain: ccdB Survival
  Copy number: High Copy
Gene/Insert
  Gene/Insert name: Engineering Reagent: 35S:Csy4-P2A-AtCas9_dead + CmYLCV:gRNAs with Csy4 spacers
  Species: Synthetic
  Mutation: D10A, H840A
  Cloning method: Restriction Enzyme; 5′ cloning site unknown (unknown if destroyed); 3′ cloning site unknown (unknown if destroyed)
  Sequencing primers: 5′ unknown
Terms and licenses: Academic/Nonprofit Terms; Industry Terms: Not Available to Industry
How to cite: pDIRECT_22D was a gift from Daniel Voytas (Addgene plasmid # 91136 ; http://n2t.net/addgene:91136 ; RRID:Addgene_91136)
