[The description below was written by a language model from this plasmid's Addgene catalogue record and pLannotate feature annotations shown in this document.]
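Description:
pDIRECT_22D is a roughly 16 kb binary T-DNA vector for Agrobacterium-mediated plant transformation, built on the pTRANS_220d backbone. It belongs to a modular plant genome-engineering toolkit, where it serves as a "direct cloning" vector for guide RNAs. The backbone carries a ColE1/pMB1-type origin with a bom site for high-copy propagation in E. coli. It also has the pVS1 oriV with RepA and StaA for stable replication in Agrobacterium, and an aphA-3 kanamycin resistance gene for bacterial selection. Between the nopaline-type left and right borders, next to the left border, sits the plant selection cassette: nptII driven by an enhanced (duplicated-enhancer) CaMV 35S promoter and ended by the CaMV poly(A) signal, giving kanamycin resistance in transformed plant tissue.

The engineering payload is a CaMV 35S promoter driving a single open reading frame. This encodes the Pseudomonas Csy4 (Cas6f) endoribonuclease joined through a P2A peptide to an Arabidopsis codon-optimised Streptococcus pyogenes Cas9, and it ends in the Arabidopsis HSP18.2 terminator. The Cas9 carries D10A and H840A, so it is nuclease-dead and acts as a programmable DNA-binding protein rather than a cutter. According to the catalogue entry, guide RNAs are expressed as a polycistronic transcript from the CmYLCV promoter, with Csy4 recognition sites separating the units so that the co-expressed Csy4 releases individual guides. The automated annotation does not label that promoter or the P2A, but it does detect a gRNA scaffold. The scaffold is followed by a ccdB counter-selection cassette and a CaMV poly(A) signal. The ccdB cassette presumably marks the position that incoming guide arrays replace, which explains propagation of the empty vector in a ccdB-tolerant strain. The cloning sites are not recorded. The record does not state specific applications for the dead Cas9.
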