Features (pLannotate 1.2.2; 28 found; start..end, strand, type, name):
    291..1085    -  CDS            KanR: aminoglycoside phosphotransferase; aphA-3; confers resistance to kanamycin
   1510..1534    +  misc_feature   LB T-DNA repeat: left border repeat from nopaline C58 T-DNA
   1612..1786    -  polyA_signal   CaMV poly(A) signal: cauliflower mosaic virus polyadenylation signal
   1843..2635    -  CDS            NeoR/KanR (fragment): aminoglycoside phosphotransferase from Tn5; aph(3')-II (or nptII); confers resistance to neomycin, kanamycin, and G418 (Geneticin®)
   2703..3379    -  promoter       CaMV 35S promoter (enhanced): cauliflower mosaic virus 35S promoter with a duplicated enhancer region
   3469..3557    +  CDS            lacI (fragment): lac repressor; lacI; The lac repressor binds to the lac operator to inhibit transcription in E. coli. This inhibition can be relieved by adding lactose or isopropyl-β-D-thiogalactopyranoside (IPTG).
   3570..3591    +  protein_bind   CAP binding site: CAP binding activates transcription in the presence of cAMP. E. coli catabolite activator protein
   3606..3636    +  promoter       lac promoter: promoter for the E. coli lac operon
   3640..3662    +  protein_bind   lac operator (fragment): The lac repressor binds to the lac operator to inhibit transcription in E. coli. This inhibition can be relieved by adding lactose or isopropyl-β-D-thiogalactopyranoside (IPTG). lac repressor encoded by lacI
   3693..3718    +  misc_feature   MCS (fragment): pUC18/19 multiple cloning site
   4214..4555    +  promoter       CaMV 35S promoter: strong constitutive promoter from cauliflower mosaic virus
   4581..5141    +  CDS            cas6f: CAS6_PSEAB - Also known as csy4. Experimental evidence at protein level: Swiss-Prot protein existence level 1. CRISPR (clustered regularly interspaced short palindromic repeat) is an adaptive immune system that provides protection against mobile genetic elements (viruses, transposable elements and conjugative plasmids). CRISPR clusters contain sequences complementary to antecedent mobile elements and target invading nucleic acids. CRISPR clusters are transcribed and processed into CRISPR RNA (crRNA). Processes pre-crRNA into individual crRNA units. Absolutely required for crRNA production or s
   5208..9311    +  CDS            cas9: CAS9_STRP1 - Also known as csn1 From Streptococcus pyogenes serotype M1.
   9355..9603    +  terminator     HSP terminator: efficient transcription terminator from the Arabidopsis thaliana heat shock protein 18.2 gene (Nagaya et al., 2010)
  10128..10203   +  misc_RNA       gRNA scaffold: guide RNA scaffold for the Streptococcus pyogenes CRISPR/Cas9 system
  10224..10289   +  intron         PDK intron (fragment): pdk; modified pyruvate orthophosphate dikinase intron from Flaveria trinervia 3.0
  10380..10538   +  CDS            ccdA (fragment): CCDA_ECO57 - Also known as H, letA. Experimental evidence at protein level: Swiss-Prot protein existence level 1. Antitoxin component of a type II toxin-antitoxin (TA) system which inhibits the post-segregational killing (PSK) of plasmid-free cells, also referred to as a plasmid addiction system. Binds to and blocks the activity of CcdB; will also remove bound CcdB protein from the CcdB-GyrA complex by forming a CcdA-CcdB complex, a process termed rejuvenation. Functions as a transcriptional corepressor for the ccdAB operon, repression also requires CcdB (By similarity). From Escherichia coli
  10543..10845   +  CDS            ccdB: CCDB_ECOLI - Also known as G, letB, letD. Experimental evidence at protein level: Swiss-Prot protein existence level 1. Toxic component of a type II toxin-antitoxin (TA) system, functioning in plasmid maintainence. Responsible for the post- segregational killing (PSK) of plasmid-free cells, also referred to as a plasmid addiction system. Half-life of over 2 hours. Cell killing by CcdB is accompanied by filamentation, defects in chromosome and plasmid segregation, defects in cell division, formation of anucleate cells, decreased DNA synthesis and plasmid loss. Interferes with the activity of DN
  10876..11050   +  polyA_signal   CaMV poly(A) signal: cauliflower mosaic virus polyadenylation signal
  11068..11222   +  CDS            lacZα (fragment): LacZα fragment of β-galactosidase; lacZ fragment
  11288..11312   +  misc_feature   RB T-DNA repeat: right border repeat from nopaline C58 T-DNA
  11652..12053   +  CDS            Y4CG_SINFN (fragment): Protein inferred from homology: Swiss-Prot protein existence level 3. From Sinorhizobium fredii (strain NBRC 101917 / NGR234).
  12613..13242   +  CDS            pVS1 StaA: stability protein from the Pseudomonas plasmid pVS1 (Heeb et al., 2000)
  13671..14744   +  CDS            pVS1 RepA: replication protein from the Pseudomonas plasmid pVS1 (Heeb et al., 2000)
  14810..15004   +  rep_origin     pVS1 oriV: origin of replication for the Pseudomonas plasmid pVS1 (Heeb et al., 2000)
  15207..15246   +  CDS            rop (fragment): Rop protein, which maintains plasmids at low copy number; rop
  15348..15488   +  misc_feature   bom: basis of mobility region from pBR322
  15674..204     -  rep_origin     ori (across the origin): high-copy-number ColE1/pMB1/pBR322/pUC origin of replication
>Addgene plasmid #91136 | pDIRECT_22D | addgene full sequence | sequence record 182475 | Addgene NGS Result
GTAGGCGGTGCTACAGAGTTCTTGAAGTGGTGGCCTAACTACGGCTACACTAGAAGGACAGTATTTGGTA
TCTGCGCTCTGCTGAAGCCAGTTACCTTCGGAAAAAGAGTTGGTAGCTCTTGATCCGGCAAACAAACCAC
CGCTGGTAGCGGTGGTTTTTTTGTTTGCAAGCAGCAGATTACGCGCAGAAAAAAAGGATCTCAAGAAGAT
CCTTTGATCTTTTCTACGGGGTCTGACGCTCAGTGGAACGAAAACTCACGTTAAGGGATTTTGGTCATGC
ATTCTAGGTACTAAAACAATTCATCCAGTAAAATATAATATTTTATTTTCTCCCAATCAGGCTTGATCCC
CAGTAAGTCAAAAAATAGCTCGACATACTGTTCTTCCCCGATATCCTCCCTGATCGACCGGACGCAGAAG
GCAATGTCATACCACTTGTCCGCCCTGCCGCTTCTCCCAAGATCAATAAAGCCACTTACTTTGCCATCTT
TCACAAAGATGTTGCTGTCTCCCAGGTCGCCGTGGGAAAAGACAAGTTCCTCTTCGGGCTTTTCCGTCTT
TAAAAAATCATACAGCTCGCGCGGATCTTTAAATGGAGTGTCTTCTTCCCAGTTTTCGCAATCCACATCG
GCCAGATCGTTATTCAGTAAGTAATCCAATTCGGCTAAGCGGCTGTCTAAGCTATTCGTATAGGGACAAT
CCGATATGTCGATGGAGTGAAAGAGCCTGATGCACTCCGCATACAGCTCGATAATCTTTTCAGGGCTTTG
TTCATCTTCATACTCTTCCGAGCAAAGGACGCCATCGGCCTCACTCATGAGCAGATTGCTCCAGCCATCA
TGCCGTTCAAAGTGCAGGACCTTTGGAACAGGCAGCTTTCCTTCCAGCCATAGCATCATGTCCTTTTCCC
GTTCCACATCATAGGTGGTCCCTTTATACCGGCTGTCCGTCATTTTTAAATATAGGTTTTCATTTTCTCC
CACCAGCTTATATACCTTAGCAGGAGACATTCCTTCCGTATCTTTTACGCAGCGGTATTTTTCGATCAGT
TTTTTCAATTCCGGTGATATTCTCATTTTAGCCATTTATTATTTCCTTCCTCTTTTCTACAGTATTTAAA
GATACCCCAAGAAGCTAATTATAACAAGACGAACTCCAATTCACTGTTCCTTGCATTCTAAAACCTTAAA
TACCAGAAAACAGCTTTTTCAAAGTTGTTTTCAAAGTTGGCGTATAACATAGTATCGACGGAGCCGATTT
TGAAACCGCGGTGATCACAGGCAGCAACGCTCTGTCATCGTTACAATCAACATGCTACCCTCCGCGAGAT
CATCCGTGTTTCAAACCCGGCAGCTTAGTTGCCGTTCTTCCGAATAGCATCGGTAACATGAGCAAAGTCT
GCCGCCTTACAACGGCTCTCCCGCTGACGCCGTCCCGGACTGATGGGCTGCCTGTATCGAGTGGTGATTT
TGTGCCGAGCTGCCGGTCGGGGAGCTGTTGGCTGGCTGGTGGCAGGATATATTGTGGTGTAAACAAATTG
ACGCTTAGACAACTTAATAACACATTGCGGACGTTTTTAATGTACTGAATTAACGCCGAATTAATTCGGG
GGATCTGGATTTTAGTACTGGATTTTGGTTTTAGGAATTAGAAATTTTATTGATAGAAGTATTTTACAAA
TACAAATACATACTAAGGGTTTCTTATATGCTCAACACATGAGCGAAACCCTATAGGAACCCTAATTCCC
TTATCTGGGAACTACTCACACATTATTATGGAGAAACTCGAGCTTGTCGATCGACTCTAGCTAGAGGATC
GATCCGAACCCCAGAGTCCCGCTCAGAAGAACTCGTCAAGAAGGCGATAGAAGGCGATGCGCTGCGAATC
GGGAGCGGCGATACCGTAAAGCACGAGGAAGCGGTCAGCCCATTCGCCGCCAAGTTCTTCAGCAATATCA
CGGGTAGCCAACGCTATGTCCTGATAGCGGTCCGCCACACCCAGCCGGCCACAGTCGATGAATCCAGAAA
AGCGGCCATTTTCCACCATGATATTCGGCAAGCAGGCATCGCCATGTGTCACGACGAGATCCTCGCCGTC
GGGCATGCGCGCCTTGAGCCTGGCGAACAGTTCGGCTGGCGCGAGCCCCTGATGTTCTTCGTCCAGATCA
TCCTGATCGACAAGACCGGCTTCCATCCGAGTACGTGCTCGCTCGATGCGATGTTTCGCTTGGTGGTCGA
ATGGGCAGGTAGCCGGATCAAGCGTATGCAGCCGCCGCATTGCATCAGCCATGATGGATACTTTCTCGGC
AGGAGCAAGGTGAGATGACAGGAGATCCTGCCCCGGCACTTCGCCCAATAGCAGCCAGTCCCTTCCCGCT
TCAGTGACAACGTCGAGCACAGCTGCGCAAGGAACGCCCGTCGTGGCCAGCCACGATAGCCGCGCTGCCT
CGTCCTGGAGTTCATTCAGGGCACCGGACAGGTCGGTCTTGACAAAAAGAACCGGGCGCCCCTGCGCTGA
CAGCCGAAACACGGCGGCATCAGAGCAGCCGATTGTCTGTTGTGCCCAGTCATAGCCGAATAGCCTCTCC
ACCCAAGCGGCCGGAGAACCTGCGTGCAATCCATCTTGTTCAATCCCCATGGTCGATCGACAGATCTGCG
AAAGCTCGAGAGAGATAGATTTGTAGAGAGAGACTGGTGATTTCAGCGTGTCCTCTCCAAATGAAATGAA
CTTCCTTATATAGAGGAAGGGTCTTGCGAAGGATAGTGGGATTGTGCGTCATCCCTTACGTCAGTGGAGA
TATCACATCAATCCACTTGCTTTGAAGACGTGGTTGGAACGTCTTCTTTTTCCACGATGCTCCTCGTGGG
TGGGGGTCCATCTTTGGGACCACTGTCGGCAGAGGCATCTTGAACGATAGCCTTTCCTTTATCGCAATGA
TGGCATTTGTAGGTGCCACCTTCCTTTTCTACTGTCCTTTTGATGAAGTGACAGATAGCTGGGCAATGGA
ATCCGAGGAGGTTTCCCGATATTACCCTTTGTTGAAAAGTCTCAATAGCCCTTTGGTCTTCTGAGACTGT
ATCTTTGATATTCTTGGAGTAGACGAGAGTGTCGTGCTCCACCATGTTCACATCAATCCACTTGCTTTGA
AGACGTGGTTGGAACGTCTTCTTTTTCCACGATGCTCCTCGTGGGTGGGGGTCCATCTTTGGGACCACTG
TCGGCAGAGGCATCTTGAACGATAGCCTTTCCTTTATCGCAATGATGGCATTTGTAGGTGCCACCTTCCT
TTTCTACTGTCCTTTTGATGAAGTGACAGATAGCTGGGCAATGGAATCCGAGGAGGTTTCCCGATATTAC
CCTTTGTTGAAAAGTCTCAATAGCCCTTTGGTCTTCTGAGACTGTATCTTTGATATTCTTGGAGTAGACG
AGAGTGTCGTGCTCCACCATGTTGGCAAGCTGCTCTAGCCAATACGCAAACCGCCTCTCCCCGCGCGTTG
GCCGATTCATTAATGCAGCTGGCACGACAGGTTTCCCGACTGGAAAGCGGGCAGTGAGCGCAACGCAATT
AATGTGAGTTAGCTCACTCATTAGGCACCCCAGGCTTTACACTTTATGCTTCCGGCTCGTATGTTGTGTG
GAATTGTGAGCGGATAACAATTTCACACAGGAAACAGCTATGACATGATTACGAATTCGAGCTCGGTACC
CGGGGATCGGCGCGCCAGATTTGCCTTTTCAATTTCAGAAAGAATGCTAACCCACAGATGGTTAGAGAGG
CTTACGCAGCAGGTATCATCAAGACGATCTACCCGAGCAATAATCTCCAGGAAATCAAATACCTTCCCAA
GAAGGTTAAAGATGCAGTCAAAAGATTCAGGACTAACTGCATCAAGAACACAGAGAAAGATATATTTCTC
AAGATCAGAAGTACTATTCCAGTATGGACGATTCAAGGCTTGCTTCACAAACCAAGGCAAGTAATAGAGA
TTGGAGTCTCTAAAAAGGTAGTTCCCACTGAATCAAAGGCCATGGAGTCAAAGATTCAAATAGAGGACCT
AACAGAACTCGCCGTAAAGACTGGCGAACAGTTCATACAGAGTCTCTTACGACTCAATGACAAGAAGAAA
ATCTTCGTCAACATGGTGGAGCACGACACACTTGTCTACTCCAAAAATATCAAAGATACAGTCTCAGAAG
ACCAAAGGGCAATTGAGACTTTTCAACAAAGGGTAATATCCGGAAACCTCCTCGGATTCCATTGCCCAGC
TATCTGTCACTTTATTGTGAAGATAGTGGAAAAGGAAGGTGGCTCCTACAAATGCCATCATTGCGATAAA
GGAAAGGCCATCGTTGAAGATGCCTCTGCCGACAGTGGTCCCAAAGATGGACCCCCACCCACGAGGAGCA
TCGTGGAAAAAGAAGACGTTCCAACCACGTCTTCAAAGCAAGTGGATTGATGTGATATCTCCACTGACGT
AAGGGATGACGCACAATCCCACTATCCTTCGCAAGACCCTTCCTCTATATAAGGAAGTTCATTTCATTTG
GAGAGAACACGGGGGACTCCTGCAGGAAAAATGGATCATTATCTTGATATTAGACTTAGACCTGATCCAG
AATTTCCACCAGCTCAACTTATGTCTGTTCTTTTTGGAAAACTTCATCAAGCTCTTGTTGCTCAAGGAGG
AGATAGAATTGGAGTTTCTTTTCCTGATCTTGATGAATCAAGATCAAGACTTGGAGAAAGACTTAGAATT
CATGCTTCTGCTGATGATCTTAGAGCTTTGCTTGCTAGACCTTGGCTTGAAGGACTTAGAGATCATCTTC
AATTTGGAGAACCAGCTGTTGTTCCACATCCAACTCCTTATAGACAAGTTTCAAGAGTTCAAGCTAAATC
TAATCCAGAAAGACTTAGAAGAAGACTTATGAGAAGACATGATCTTTCTGAAGAAGAAGCTAGAAAAAGA
ATTCCTGATACTGTTGCTAGAGCTTTGGATTTGCCTTTTGTTACACTTAGATCACAATCTACTGGACAAC
ATTTTAGACTTTTTATTAGACATGGACCACTTCAAGTTACTGCTGAAGAAGGAGGATTTACTTGTTATGG
ACTTTCTAAGGGAGGTTTTGTTCCTTGGTTTGGATCTGGAGCTACTAATTTTTCTCTTCTTAAGCAAGCT
GGAGATGTTGAAGAAAATCCTGGACCCATGGATAAGAAGTACTCTATCGGACTCGCTATCGGAACTAACT
CTGTGGGATGGGCTGTGATCACCGATGAGTACAAGGTGCCATCTAAGAAGTTCAAGGTTCTCGGAAACAC
CGATAGGCACTCTATCAAGAAAAACCTTATCGGTGCTCTCCTCTTCGATTCTGGTGAAACTGCTGAGGCT
ACCAGACTCAAGAGAACCGCTAGAAGAAGGTACACCAGAAGAAAGAACAGGATCTGCTACCTCCAAGAGA
TCTTCTCTAACGAGATGGCTAAAGTGGATGATTCATTCTTCCACAGGCTCGAAGAGTCATTCCTCGTGGA
AGAAGATAAGAAGCACGAGAGGCACCCTATCTTCGGAAACATCGTTGATGAGGTGGCATACCACGAGAAG
TACCCTACTATCTACCACCTCAGAAAGAAGCTCGTTGATTCTACTGATAAGGCTGATCTCAGGCTCATCT
ACCTCGCTCTCGCTCACATGATCAAGTTCAGAGGACACTTCCTCATCGAGGGTGATCTCAACCCTGATAA
CTCTGATGTGGATAAGTTGTTCATCCAGCTCGTGCAGACCTACAACCAGCTTTTCGAAGAGAACCCTATC
AACGCTTCAGGTGTGGATGCTAAGGCTATCCTCTCTGCTAGGCTCTCTAAGTCAAGAAGGCTTGAGAACC
TCATTGCTCAGCTCCCTGGTGAGAAGAAGAACGGACTTTTCGGAAACTTGATCGCTCTCTCTCTCGGACT
CACCCCTAACTTCAAGTCTAACTTCGATCTCGCTGAGGATGCAAAGCTCCAGCTCTCAAAGGATACCTAC
GATGATGATCTCGATAACCTCCTCGCTCAGATCGGAGATCAGTACGCTGATTTGTTCCTCGCTGCTAAGA
ACCTCTCTGATGCTATCCTCCTCAGTGATATCCTCAGAGTGAACACCGAGATCACCAAGGCTCCACTCTC
AGCTTCTATGATCAAGAGATACGATGAGCACCACCAGGATCTCACACTTCTCAAGGCTCTTGTTAGACAG
CAGCTCCCAGAGAAGTACAAAGAGATTTTCTTCGATCAGTCTAAGAACGGATACGCTGGTTACATCGATG
GTGGTGCATCTCAAGAAGAGTTCTACAAGTTCATCAAGCCTATCCTCGAGAAGATGGATGGAACCGAGGA
ACTCCTCGTGAAGCTCAATAGAGAGGATCTTCTCAGAAAGCAGAGGACCTTCGATAACGGATCTATCCCT
CATCAGATCCACCTCGGAGAGTTGCACGCTATCCTTAGAAGGCAAGAGGATTTCTACCCATTCCTCAAGG
ATAACAGGGAAAAGATTGAGAAGATTCTCACCTTCAGAATCCCTTACTACGTGGGACCTCTCGCTAGAGG
AAACTCAAGATTCGCTTGGATGACCAGAAAGTCTGAGGAAACCATCACCCCTTGGAACTTCGAAGAGGTG
GTGGATAAGGGTGCTAGTGCTCAGTCTTTCATCGAGAGGATGACCAACTTCGATAAGAACCTTCCAAACG
AGAAGGTGCTCCCTAAGCACTCTTTGCTCTACGAGTACTTCACCGTGTACAACGAGTTGACCAAGGTTAA
GTACGTGACCGAGGGAATGAGGAAGCCTGCTTTTTTGTCAGGTGAGCAAAAGAAGGCTATCGTTGATCTC
TTGTTCAAGACCAACAGAAAGGTGACCGTGAAGCAGCTCAAAGAGGATTACTTCAAGAAAATCGAGTGCT
TCGATTCAGTTGAGATTTCTGGTGTTGAGGATAGGTTCAACGCATCTCTCGGAACCTACCACGATCTCCT
CAAGATCATTAAGGATAAGGATTTCTTGGATAACGAGGAAAACGAGGATATCTTGGAGGATATCGTTCTT
ACCCTCACCCTCTTTGAAGATAGAGAGATGATTGAAGAAAGGCTCAAGACCTACGCTCATCTCTTCGATG
ATAAGGTGATGAAGCAGTTGAAGAGAAGAAGATACACTGGTTGGGGAAGGCTCTCAAGAAAGCTCATTAA
CGGAATCAGGGATAAGCAGTCTGGAAAGACAATCCTTGATTTCCTCAAGTCTGATGGATTCGCTAACAGA
AACTTCATGCAGCTCATCCACGATGATTCTCTCACCTTTAAAGAGGATATCCAGAAGGCTCAGGTTTCAG
GACAGGGTGATAGTCTCCATGAGCATATCGCTAACCTCGCTGGATCTCCTGCAATCAAGAAGGGAATCCT
CCAGACTGTGAAGGTTGTGGATGAGTTGGTGAAGGTGATGGGAAGGCATAAGCCTGAGAACATCGTGATC
GAAATGGCTAGAGAGAACCAGACCACTCAGAAGGGACAGAAGAACTCTAGGGAAAGGATGAAGAGGATCG
AGGAAGGTATCAAAGAGCTTGGATCTCAGATCCTCAAAGAGCACCCTGTTGAGAACACTCAGCTCCAGAA
TGAGAAGCTCTACCTCTACTACCTCCAGAACGGAAGGGATATGTATGTGGATCAAGAGTTGGATATCAAC
AGGCTCTCTGATTACGATGTTGATGCTATCGTGCCACAGTCATTCTTGAAGGATGATTCTATCGATAACA
AGGTGCTCACCAGGTCTGATAAGAACAGGGGTAAGAGTGATAACGTGCCAAGTGAAGAGGTTGTGAAGAA
AATGAAGAACTATTGGAGGCAGCTCCTCAACGCTAAGCTCATCACTCAGAGAAAGTTCGATAACTTGACT
AAGGCTGAGAGGGGAGGACTCTCTGAATTGGATAAGGCAGGATTCATCAAGAGGCAGCTTGTGGAAACCA
GGCAGATCACTAAGCACGTTGCACAGATCCTCGATTCTAGGATGAACACCAAGTACGATGAGAACGATAA
GTTGATCAGGGAAGTGAAGGTTATCACCCTCAAGTCAAAGCTCGTGTCTGATTTCAGAAAGGATTTCCAA
TTCTACAAGGTGAGGGAAATCAACAACTACCACCACGCTCACGATGCTTACCTTAACGCTGTTGTTGGAA
CCGCTCTCATCAAGAAGTATCCTAAGCTCGAGTCAGAGTTCGTGTACGGTGATTACAAGGTGTACGATGT
GAGGAAGATGATCGCTAAGTCTGAGCAAGAGATCGGAAAGGCTACCGCTAAGTATTTCTTCTACTCTAAC
ATCATGAATTTCTTCAAGACCGAGATTACCCTCGCTAACGGTGAGATCAGAAAGAGGCCACTCATCGAGA
CAAACGGTGAAACAGGTGAGATCGTGTGGGATAAGGGAAGGGATTTCGCTACCGTTAGAAAGGTGCTCTC
TATGCCACAGGTGAACATCGTTAAGAAAACCGAGGTGCAGACCGGTGGATTCTCTAAAGAGTCTATCCTC
CCTAAGAGGAACTCTGATAAGCTCATTGCTAGGAAGAAGGATTGGGACCCTAAGAAATACGGTGGTTTCG
ATTCTCCTACCGTGGCTTACTCTGTTCTCGTTGTGGCTAAGGTTGAGAAGGGAAAGAGTAAGAAGCTCAA
GTCTGTTAAGGAACTTCTCGGAATCACTATCATGGAAAGGTCATCTTTCGAGAAGAACCCAATCGATTTC
CTCGAGGCTAAGGGATACAAAGAGGTTAAGAAGGATCTCATCATCAAGCTCCCAAAGTACTCACTCTTCG
AACTCGAGAACGGTAGAAAGAGGATGCTCGCTTCTGCTGGTGAGCTTCAAAAGGGAAACGAGCTTGCTCT
CCCATCTAAGTACGTTAACTTTCTTTACCTCGCTTCTCACTACGAGAAGTTGAAGGGATCTCCAGAAGAT
AACGAGCAGAAGCAACTTTTCGTTGAGCAGCACAAGCACTACTTGGATGAGATCATCGAGCAGATCTCTG
AGTTCTCTAAAAGGGTGATCCTCGCTGATGCAAACCTCGATAAGGTGTTGTCTGCTTACAACAAGCACAG
AGATAAGCCTATCAGGGAACAGGCAGAGAACATCATCCATCTCTTCACCCTTACCAACCTCGGTGCTCCT
GCTGCTTTCAAGTACTTCGATACAACCATCGATAGGAAGAGATACACCTCTACCAAAGAAGTGCTCGATG
CTACCCTCATCCATCAGTCTATCACTGGACTCTACGAGACTAGGATCGATCTCTCACAGCTCGGTGGTGA
TTCAAGGGCTGATCCTAAGAAGAAGAGGAAGGTTTGACTCGAGATATGAAGATGAAGATGAAATATTTGG
TGTGTCAAATAAAAAGCTTGTGTGCTTAAGTTTGTGTTTTTTTCTTGGCTTGTTGTGTTATGAATTTGTG
GCTTTTTCTAATATTAAATGAATGTAAGATCACATTATAATGAATAAACAAATGTTTCTATAATCCATTG
TGAATGTTTTGTTGGATCTCTTCTGCAGCATATAACTACTGTATGTGCTATGGTATGGACTATGGAATAT
GATTAAAGATAAGGAGCTCCGGTGACGGACGGCGCGCCGAAGAGCTGGCAGACATACTGTCCCACAAATG
AAGATGGAATCTGTAAAAGAAAACGCGTGAAATAATGCGTCTGACAAAGGTTAGGTCGGCTGCCTTTAAT
CAATACCAAAGTGGTCCCTACCACGATGGAAAAACTGTGCAGTCGGTTTGGCTTTTTCTGACGAACAAAT
AAGATTCGTGGCCGACAGGTGGGGGTCCACCATGTGAAGGCATCTTCAGACTCCAATAATGGAGCAATGA
CGTAAGGGCTTACGAAATAAGTAAGGGTAGTTTGGGAAATGTCCACTCACCCGTCAGTCTATAAATACTT
AGCCCCTCCCTCATTGTTAAGGGAGCAAAATCTCAGAGAGATAGTCCTAGAGAGAGAAAGAGAGCAAGTA
GCCTAGAAGTAGTCAAGGCGGCGAAGTATTCAGGCACGTGGCCAGGAAGAAGAAAAGCCAAGACGACGAA
AACAGGTAAGAGCTAAGCTTCCTGCAGGTTCACTGCCGTATAGGCAGGTTTTAGAGCTAGAAATAGCAAG
TTAAAATAAGGCTAGTCCGTTATCAACTTGAAAAAGTGGCACCGAGTCGGTGCGTTCACTGCCGTATAGG
CAGAAGCCAGATAACAGTATGCGTATTTGCGCGCTGATTTTTGCGGTATAAGAATATATACTGATATGTA
TACCCGAAGTATGTCAAAAGGAGGTATGCTATGAAGCAGCGTATTACAGTGACAGTTGACAGCGACAGCT
ATCAGTTGCTCAAGGCATATATGATGTCAATATCTCCGGTCTGGTAAGCACAACCATGCAGAATGAAGCC
CGTCGTCTGCGTGCCGAACGCTGGAAAGCGGAAAATCAGGAAGGGATGGCTGAGGTCGCCCGGTTTATTG
AAATGAACGGCTCTTTTGCTGACGAGAACAGGGGCTGGTGAAATGCAGTTTAAGGTTTACACCTATAAAA
GAGAGAGCCGTTATCGTCTGTTTGTGGATGTACAGAGTGATATTATTGACACGCCCGGGCGACGGATGGT
GATCCCCCTGGCCAGTGCACGTCTGCTGTCAGATAAAGTCTCCCGTGAACTTTACCCGGTGGTGCATATC
GGGGATGAAAGCTGGCGCATGATGACCACCGATATGGCCAGTGTGCCGGTTTCCGTTATCGGGGAAGAAG
TGGCTGATCTCAGCCACCGCGAAAATGACATCAAAAACGCCATTAACCTGATGTTCTGGGGAATATAAGC
TCTTCAGTCGATCGACAAGCTCGAGTTTCTCCATAATAATGTGTGAGTAGTTCCCAGATAAGGGAATTAG
GGTTCCTATAGGGTTTCGCTCATGTGTTGAGCATATAAGAAACCCTTAGTATGTATTTGTATTTGTAAAA
TACTTCTATCAATAAAATTTCTAATTCCTAAAACCAAAATCCAGTACTAAAATCCAGATCCCCCGAATTA
CCGGTGGCACTGGCCGTCGTTTTACAACGTCGTGACTGGGAAAACCCTGGCGTTACCCAACTTAATCGCC
TTGCAGCACATCCCCCTTTCGCCAGCTGGCGTAATAGCGAAGAGGCCCGCACCGATCGCCCTTCCCAACA
GTTGCGCAGCCTGAATGGCGAATGCTAGAGCAGCTTGAGCTTGGATCAGATTGTCGTTTCCCGCCTTCAG
TTTAAACTATCAGTGTTTGACAGGATATATTGGCGGGTAAACCTAAGAGAAAAGAGCGTTTATTAGAATA
ATCGGATATTTAAAAGGGCGTGAAAAGGTTTATCCGTTCGTCCATTTGTATGTGCATGCCAACCACAGGG
TTCCCCTCGGGATCAAAGTACTTTGATCCAACCCCTCCGCTGCTATAGTGCAGTCGGCTTCTGACGTTCA
GTGCAGCCGTCTTCTGAAAACGACATGTCGCACAAGTCCTAAGTTACGCGACAGGCTGCCGCCCTGCCCT
TTTCCTGGCGTTTTCTTGTCGCGTGTTTTAGTCGCATAAAGTAGAATACTTGCGACTAGAACCGGAGACA
TTACGCCATGAACAAGAGCGCCGCCGCTGGCCTGCTGGGCTATGCCCGCGTCAGCACCGACGACCAGGAC
TTGACCAACCAACGGGCCGAACTGCACGCGGCCGGCTGCACCAAGCTGTTTTCCGAGAAGATCACCGGCA
CCAGGCGCGACCGCCCGGAGCTGGCCAGGATGCTTGACCACCTACGCCCTGGCGACGTTGTGACAGTGAC
CAGGCTAGACCGCCTGGCCCGCAGCACCCGCGACCTACTGGACATTGCCGAGCGCATCCAGGAGGCCGGC
GCGGGCCTGCGTAGCCTGGCAGAGCCGTGGGCCGACACCACCACGCCGGCCGGCCGCATGGTGTTGACCG
TGTTCGCCGGCATTGCCGAGTTCGAGCGTTCCCTAATCATCGACCGCACCCGGAGCGGGCGCGAGGCCGC
CAAGGCCCGAGGCGTGAAGTTTGGCCCCCGCCCTACCCTCACCCCGGCACAGATCGCGCACGCCCGCGAG
CTGATCGACCAGGAAGGCCGCACCGTGAAAGAGGCGGCTGCACTGCTTGGCGTGCATCGCTCGACCCTGT
ACCGCGCACTTGAGCGCAGCGAGGAAGTGACGCCCACCGAGGCCAGGCGGCGCGGTGCCTTCCGTGAGGA
CGCATTGACCGAGGCCGACGCCCTGGCGGCCGCCGAGAATGAACGCCAAGAGGAACAAGCATGAAACCGC
ACCAGGACGGCCAGGACGAACCGTTTTTCATTACCGAAGAGATCGAGGCGGAGATGATCGCGGCCGGGTA
CGTGTTCGAGCCGCCCGCGCACGGCTCAACCGTGCGGCTGCATGAAATCCTGGCCGGTTTGTCTGATGCC
AAGCTGGCGGCCTGGCCGGCCAGCTTGGCCGCTGAAGAAACCGAGCGCCGCCGTCTAAAAAGGTGATGTG
TATTTGAGTAAAACAGCTTGCGTCATGCGGTCGCTGCGTATATGATGCGATGAGTAAATAAACAAATACG
CAAGGGGAACGCATGAAGGTTATCGCTGTACTTAACCAGAAAGGCGGGTCAGGCAAGACGACCATCGCAA
CCCATCTAGCCCGCGCCCTGCAACTCGCCGGGGCCGATGTTCTGTTAGTCGATTCCGATCCCCAGGGCAG
TGCCCGCGATTGGGCGGCCGTGCGGGAAGATCAACCGCTAACCGTTGTCGGCATCGACCGCCCGACGATT
GACCGCGACGTGAAGGCCATCGGCCGGCGCGACTTCGTAGTGATCGACGGAGCGCCCCAGGCGGCGGACT
TGGCTGTGTCCGCGATCAAGGCAGCCGACTTCGTGCTGATTCCGGTGCAGCCAAGCCCTTACGACATATG
GGCCACCGCCGACCTGGTGGAGCTGGTTAAGCAGCGCATTGAGGTCACGGATGGAAGGCTACAAGCGGCC
TTTGTCGTGTCGCGGGCGATCAAAGGCACGCGCATCGGCGGTGAGGTTGCCGAGGCGCTGGCCGGGTACG
AGCTGCCCATTCTTGAGTCCCGTATCACGCAGCGCGTGAGCTACCCAGGCACTGCCGCCGCCGGCACAAC
CGTTCTTGAATCAGAACCCGAGGGCGACGCTGCCCGCGAGGTCCAGGCGCTGGCCGCTGAAATTAAATCA
AAACTCATTTGAGTTAATGAGGTAAAGAGAAAATGAGCAAAAGCACAAACACGCTAAGTGCCGGCCGTCC
GAGCGCACGCAGCAGCAAGGCTGCAACGTTGGCCAGCCTGGCAGACACGCCAGCCATGAAGCGGGTCAAC
TTTCAGTTGCCGGCGGAGGATCACACCAAGCTGAAGATGTACGCGGTACGCCAAGGCAAGACCATTACCG
AGCTGCTATCTGAATACATCGCGCAGCTACCAGAGTAAATGAGCAAATGAATAAATGAGTAGATGAATTT
TAGCGGCTAAAGGAGGCGGCATGGAAAATCAAGAACAACCAGGCACCGACGCCGTGGAATGCCCCATGTG
TGGAGGAACGGGCGGTTGGCCAGGCGTAAGCGGCTGGGTTGCCTGCCGGCCCTGCAATGGCACTGGAACC
CCCAAGCCCGAGGAATCGGCGTGAGCGGTCGCAAACCATCCGGCCCGGTACAAATCGGCGCGGCGCTGGG
TGATGACCTGGTGGAGAAGTTGAAGGCCGCGCAGGCCGCCCAGCGGCAACGCATCGAGGCAGAAGCACGC
CCCGGTGAATCGTGGCAAGCGGCCGCTGATCGAATCCGCAAAGAATCCCGGCAACCGCCGGCAGCCGGTG
CGCCGTCGATTAGGAAGCCGCCCAAGGGCGACGAGCAACCAGATTTTTTCGTTCCGATGCTCTATGACGT
GGGCACCCGCGATAGTCGCAGCATCATGGACGTGGCCGTTTTCCGTCTGTCGAAGCGTGACCGACGAGCT
GGCGAGGTGATCCGCTACGAGCTTCCAGACGGGCACGTAGAGGTTTCCGCAGGGCCGGCCGGCATGGCCA
GTGTGTGGGATTACGACCTGGTACTGATGGCGGTTTCCCATCTAACCGAATCCATGAACCGATACCGGGA
AGGGAAGGGAGACAAGCCCGGCCGCGTGTTCCGTCCACACGTTGCGGACGTACTCAAGTTCTGCCGGCGA
GCCGATGGCGGAAAGCAGAAAGACGACCTGGTAGAAACCTGCATTCGGTTAAACACCACGCACGTTGCCA
TGCAGCGTACGAAGAAGGCCAAGAACGGCCGCCTGGTGACGGTATCCGAGGGTGAAGCCTTGATTAGCCG
CTACAAGATCGTAAAGAGCGAAACCGGGCGGCCGGAGTACATCGAGATCGAGCTAGCTGATTGGATGTAC
CGCGAGATCACAGAAGGCAAGAACCCGGACGTGCTGACGGTTCACCCCGATTACTTTTTGATCGATCCCG
GCATCGGCCGTTTTCTCTACCGCCTGGCACGCCGCGCCGCAGGCAAGGCAGAAGCCAGATGGTTGTTCAA
GACGATCTACGAACGCAGTGGCAGCGCCGGAGAGTTCAAGAAGTTCTGTTTCACCGTGCGCAAGCTGATC
GGGTCAAATGACCTGCCGGAGTACGATTTGAAGGAGGAGGCGGGGCAGGCTGGCCCGATCCTAGTCATGC
GCTACCGCAACCTGATCGAGGGCGAAGCATCCGCCGGTTCCTAATGTACGGAGCAGATGCTAGGGCAAAT
TGCCCTAGCAGGGGAAAAAGGTCGAAAAGGCCTCTTTCCTGTGGATAGCACGTACATTGGGAACCCAAAG
CCGTACATTGGGAACCGGAACCCGTACATTGGGAACCCAAAGCCGTACATTGGGAACCGGTCACACATGT
AAGTGACTGATATAAAAGAGAAAAAAGGCGATTTTTCCGCCTAAAACTCTTTAAAACTTATTAAAACTCT
TAAAACCCGCCTGGCCTGTGCATAACTGTCTGGCCAGCGCACAGCCCAAGAGCTGCAAAAAGCGCCTACC
CTTCGGTCGCTGCGCTCCCTACGCCCCGCCGCTTCGCGTCGGCCTATCGCGGCCGCTGGCCGCTCAAAAA
TGGCTGGCCTACGGCCAGGCAATCTACCAGGGCGCGGACAAGCCGCGCCGTCGCCACTCGACCGCCGGCG
CCCACATCAAGGCACCCTGCCTCGCGCGTTTCGGTGATGACGGTGAAAACCTCTGACACATGCAGCTCCC
GGAAACGGTCACAGCTTGTCTGTAAGCGGATGCCGGGAGCAGACAAGCCCGTCAGGGCGCGTCAGCGGGT
GTTGGCGGGTGTCGGGGCGCAGCCATGACCCAGTCACGTAGCGATAGCGGAGTGTATACTGGCTTAACTA
TGCGGCATCAGAGCAGATTGTACTGAGAGTGCACCATATGCGGTGTGAAATACCGCACAGATGCGTAAGG
AGAAAATACCGCATCAGGCCCTCTTCCGCTTCCTCGCTCACTGACTCGCTGCGCTCGGTCGTTCGGCTGC
GGCGAGCGGTATCAGCTCACTCAAAGGCGGTAATACGGTTATCCACAGAATCAGGGGATAACGCAGGAAA
GAACATGTGAGCAAAAGGCCAGCAAAAGGCCAGGAACCGTAAAAAGGCCGCGTTGCTGGCGTTTTTCCAT
AGGCTCCGCCCCCCTGACGAGCATCACAAAAATCGACGCTCAAGTCAGAGGTGGCGAAACCCGACAGGAC
TATAAAGATACCAGGCGTTTCCCCCTGGAAGCTCCCTCGTGCGCTCTCCTGTTCCGACCCTGCCGCTTAC
CGGATACCTGTCCGCCTTTCTCCCTTCGGGAAGCGTGGCGCTTTCTCATAGCTCACGCTGTAGGTATCTC
AGTTCGGTGTAGGTCGTTCGCTCCAAGCTGGGCTGTGTGCACGAACCCCCCGTTCAGCCCGACCGCTGCG
CCTTATCCGGTAACTATCGTCTTGAGTCCAACCCGGTAAGACACGACTTATCGCCACTGGCAGCAGCCAC
TGGTAACAGGATTAGCAGAGCGAGGTAT
